>Addgene plasmid #208144 | AiP12556 - pAAV-AiE0410m_3xC-minBG-SYFP2-WPRE3-BGHpA (Alias: CN2556) | addgene full sequence | sequence record 410963 | Addgene NGS Result
CCTGCAGGCAGCTGCGCGCTCGCTCGCTCACTGAGGCCGCCCGGGCGTCGGGCGACCTTTGGTCGCCCGG
CCTCAGTGAGCGAGCGAGCGCGCAGAGAGGGAGTGGCCAACTCCATCACTAGGGGTTCCTGCGGCCGCAC
GCGTACACTCTTCCCTTTATTCTTTCTTCCAGGCCTTTTAGTGTTTGCTTAATCAGAATATTTTAATCTC
TAATGTGGTGACTAGATGTAATTTATCACATTAAGCCTCTCCTATTTTCTTCTGCTTACATGACTAACGT
TATTGTGTTTTTATTGCGCTTATACAAACAAGCCTTTCCTTTGTTCCATTGTTTCAGCAATAGGTCAACA
CTCTTCCCTTTATTCTTTCTTCCAGGCCTTTTAGTGTTTGCTTAATCAGAATATTTTAATCTCTAATGTG
GTGACTAGATGTAATTTATCACATTAAGCCTCTCCTATTTTCTTCTGCTTACATGACTAACGTTATTGTG
TTTTTATTGCGCTTATACAAACAAGCCTTTCCTTTGTTCCATTGTTTCAGCAATAGGTCAACACTCTTCC
CTTTATTCTTTCTTCCAGGCCTTTTAGTGTTTGCTTAATCAGAATATTTTAATCTCTAATGTGGTGACTA
GATGTAATTTATCACATTAAGCCTCTCCTATTTTCTTCTGCTTACATGACTAACGTTATTGTGTTTTTAT
TGCGCTTATACAAACAAGCCTTTCCTTTGTTCCATTGTTTCAGCAATAGGTCAGAGCTCGGGCTGGGCAT
AAAAGTCAGGGCAGAGCCATCTATTGCTTACATTTGCTTCTGGGATCCAGATCTTTCGAAGCTAGCGCTA
CCGGTCGCCACCATGGTGAGCAAGGGCGAGGAGCTGTTCACCGGGGTGGTGCCCATCCTGGTCGAGCTGG
ACGGCGACGTAAACGGCCACAAGTTCAGCGTGTCCGGCGAGGGCGAGGGCGATGCCACCTACGGCAAGCT
GACCCTGAAGCTGATCTGCACCACCGGCAAGCTGCCCGTGCCCTGGCCCACCCTCGTGACCACCCTGGGC
TACGGCGTGCAGTGCTTCGCCCGCTACCCCGACCACATGAAGCAGCACGACTTCTTCAAGTCCGCCATGC
CCGAAGGCTACGTCCAGGAGCGCACCATCTTCTTCAAGGACGACGGCAACTACAAGACCCGCGCCGAGGT
GAAGTTCGAGGGCGACACCCTGGTGAACCGCATCGAGCTGAAGGGCATCGACTTCAAGGAGGACGGCAAC
ATCCTGGGGCACAAGCTGGAGTACAACTACAACAGCCACAACGTCTATATCACCGCCGACAAGCAGAAGA
ACGGCATCAAGGCCAACTTCAAGATCCGCCACAACATCGAGGACGGCGGCGTGCAGCTCGCCGACCACTA
CCAGCAGAACACCCCCATCGGCGACGGCCCCGTGCTGCTGCCCGACAACCACTACCTGAGCTACCAGTCC
AAGCTGAGCAAAGACCCCAACGAGAAGCGCGATCACATGGTCCTGCTGGAGTTCGTGACCGCCGCCGGGA
TCACTCTCGGCATGGACGAGCTGTACAAGTAAGTCGACGGCGCGCCGCGGCCGCGAATTCGATATCATAA
TCAACCTCTGGATTACAAAATTTGTGAAAGATTGACTGGTATTCTTAACTATGTTGCTCCTTTTACGCTA
TGTGGATACGCTGCTTTAATGCCTTTGTATCATGCTATTGCTTCCCGTATGGCTTTCATTTTCTCCTCCT
TGTATAAATCCTGGTTAGTTCTTGCCACGGCGGAACTCATCGCCGCCTGCCTTGCCCGCTGCTGGACAGG
GGCTCGGCTGTTGGGCACTGACAATTCCGTGGCTCGAGAGATCTTCGACTGTGCCTTCTAGTTGCCAGCC
ATCTGTTGTTTGCCCCTCCCCCGTGCCTTCCTTGACCCTGGAAGGTGCCACTCCCACTGTCCTTTCCTAA
TAAAATGAGGAAATTGCATCGCATTGTCTGAGTAGGTGTCATTCTATTCTGGGGGGTGGGGTGGGGCAGG
ACAGCAAGGGGGAGGATTGGGAAGACAATAGCAGGCATGAGATCTCACGTGCGGACCGAGCGGCCGCAGG
AACCCCTAGTGATGGAGTTGGCCACTCCCTCTCTGCGCGCTCGCTCGCTCACTGAGGCCGGGCGACCAAA
GGTCGCCCGACGCCCGGGCTTTGCCCGGGCGGCCTCAGTGAGCGAGCGAGCGCGCAGCTGCCTGCAGGGG
CGCCTGATGCGGTATTTTCTCCTTACGCATCTGTGCGGTATTTCACACCGCATA
[95 nt withheld, positions 2295-2389]
T
[46 nt withheld, positions 2391-2436]
C
[141 nt withheld, positions 2438-2578]
CCTTTGACGTTGGAGTCCACGTTCTTT
[37 nt withheld, positions 2606-2642]
ACTCTATCTCGGGCTATTCTTTTGATTTATAAGGGATTTTGCCGATTTCGGTCTATTGGTTAAAAAATGA
GCTGATTTAACAAAAATTTAACGCGAATTTTAACAAAATATTAACGTTTACAATTTTATGGTGCACTCTC
AGTACAATCTGCTCTGATGCCGCATAGTTAAGCCAGCCCCGACACCCGCCAACACCCGCTGACGCGCCCT
GACGGGCTTGTCTGCTCCCGGCATCCGCTTACAGACAAGCTGTGACCGTCTCCGGGAGCTGCATGTGTCA
GAGGTTTTCACCGTCATCACCGAAACGCGCGAGACGAAAGGGCCTCGTGATACGCCTATTTTTATAGGTT
AATGTCATGATAATAATGGTTTCTTAGACGTCAGGTGGCACTTTTCGGGGAAATGTGCGCGGAACCCCTA
TTTGTTTATTTTTCTAAATACATTCAAATATGTATCCGCTCATGAGACAATAACCCTGATAAATGCTTCA
ATAATATTGAAAAAGGAAGAGTATGAGTATTCAACATTTCCGTGTCGCCCTTATTCCCTTTTTTGCGGCA
TTTTGCCTTCCTGTTTTTGCTCACCCAGAAACGCTGGTGAAAGTAAAAGATGCTGAAGATCAGTTGGGTG
CACGAGTGGGTTACATCGAACTGGATCTCAACAGCGGTAAGATCCTTGAGAGTTTTCGCCCCGAAGAACG
TTTTCCAATGATGAGCACTTTTAAAGTTCTGCTATGTGGCGCGGTATTATCCCGTATTGACGCCGGGCAA
GAGCAACTCGGTCGCCGCATACACTATTCTCAGAATGACTTGGTTGAGTACTCACCAGTCACAGAAAAGC
ATCTTACGGATGGCATGACAGTAAGAGAATTATGCAGTGCTGCCATAACCATGAGTGATAACACTGCGGC
CAACTTACTTCTGACAACGATCGGAGGACCGAAGGAGCTAACCGCTTTTTTGCACAACATGGGGGATCAT
GTAACTCGCCTTGATCGTTGGGAACCGGAGCTGAATGAAGCCATACCAAACGACGAGCGTGACACCACGA
TGCCTGTAGCAATGGCAACAACGTTGCGCAAACTATTAACTGGCGAACTACTTACTCTAGCTTCCCGGCA
ACAATTAATAGACTGGATGGAGGCGGATAAAGTTGCAGGACCACTTCTGCGCTCGGCCCTTCCGGCTGGC
TGGTTTATTGCTGATAAATCTGGAGCCGGTGAGCGTGGGTCTCGCGGTATCATTGCAGCACTGGGGCCAG
ATGGTAAGCCCTCCCGTATCGTAGTTATCTACACGACGGGGAGTCAGGCAACTATGGATGAACGAAATAG
ACAGATCGCTGAGATAGGTGCCTCACTGATTAAGCATTGGTAACTGTCAGACCAAGTTTACTCATATATA
CTTTAGATTGATTTAAAACTTCATTTTTAATTTAAAAGGATCTAGGTGAAGATCCTTTTTGATAATCTCA
TGACCAAAATCCCTTAACGTGAGTTTTCGTTCCACTGAGCGTCAGACCCCGTAGAAAAGATCAAAGGATC
TTCTTGAGATCCTTTTTTTCTGCGCGTAATCTGCTGCTTGCAAACAAAAAAACCACCGCTACCAGCGGTG
GTTTGTTTGCCGGATCAAGAGCTACCAACTCTTTTTCCGAAGGTAACTGGCTTCAGCAGAGCGCAGATAC
CAAATACTGTTCTTCTAGTGTAGCCGTAGTTAGGCCACCACTTCAAGAACTCTGTAGCACCGCCTACATA
CCTCGCTCTGCTAATCCTGTTACCAGTGGCTGCTGCCAGTGGCGATAAGTCGTGTCTTACCGGGTTGGAC
TCAAGACGATAGTTACCGGATAAGGCGCAGCGGTCGGGCTGAACGGGGGGTTCGTGCACACAGCCCAGCT
TGGAGCGAACGACCTACACCGAACTGAGATACCTACAGCGTGAGCTATGAGAAAGCGCCACGCTTCCCGA
AGGGAGAAAGGCGGACAGGTATCCGGTAAGCGGCAGGGTCGGAACAGGAGAGCGCACGAGGGAGCTTCCA
GGGGGAAACGCCTGGTATCTTTATAGTCCTGTCGGGTTTCGCCACCTCTGACTTGAGCGTCGATTTTTGT
GATGCTCGTCAGGGGGGCGGAGCCTATGGAAAAACGCCAGCAACGCGGCCTTTTTACGGTTCCTGGCCTT
TTGCTGGCCTTTTGCTCACATGT
Features (pLannotate 1.2.2; 14 found; start..end, strand, type, name):
     12..39      +  repeat_region  AAV2 ITR (fragment): inverted terminal repeat of adeno-associated virus serotype 2 inverted
     68..95      +  repeat_region  AAV2 ITR (fragment): inverted terminal repeat of adeno-associated virus serotype 2 inverted
    853..1569    +  CDS            SYFP2: SYFP2 is a basic (constitutively fluorescent) yellow fluorescent protein published in 2006, derived from Aequorea victoria. It is reported to be a very rapidly-maturing monomer with moderate acid sensitivity.
   1609..1766    +  misc_feature   WPRE (fragment): woodchuck hepatitis virus posttranscriptional regulatory element
   1772..1852    +  misc_feature   WPRE (fragment): woodchuck hepatitis virus posttranscriptional regulatory element
   1869..1980    +  polyA_signal   bGH poly(A) signal: bovine growth hormone polyadenylation signal
   2098..2238    +  repeat_region  AAV2 ITR: inverted terminal repeat of adeno-associated virus serotype 2 inverted
   2243..2294    -  misc_feature   bom (fragment): basis of mobility region from pBR322
   2313..2768    +  rep_origin     f1 ori (sequence partly withheld): f1 bacteriophage origin of replication; arrow indicates direction of (+) strand synthesis
   2769..2818    -  misc_feature   bom (fragment): basis of mobility region from pBR322
   2920..2955    -  CDS            rop (fragment): Rop protein, which maintains plasmids at low copy number; rop
   3050..3154    +  promoter       AmpR promoter: bla
   3155..4015    +  CDS            AmpR: β-lactamase; bla; confers resistance to ampicillin, carbenicillin, and related antibiotics
   4186..4774    +  rep_origin     ori: high-copy-number ColE1/pMB1/pBR322/pUC origin of replication
