[The description below was written by a language model from this plasmid's Addgene catalogue record and pLannotate feature annotations shown in this document.]
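Description:
AiP12556 - pAAV-AiE0410m_3xC-minBG-SYFP2-WPRE3-BGHpA (alias CN2556) is a recombinant AAV transfer plasmid of about 4.8 kb, built on an rAAV backbone for packaging a cell-type-targeted fluorescent reporter into adeno-associated virus. It is maintained in bacteria through a high-copy ColE1/pUC-type origin and selected with ampicillin via the β-lactamase gene and its native promoter. An f1 phage origin and small remnants of the pBR322 bom and rop regions are also present in the backbone. The expression cassette is flanked by AAV2 inverted terminal repeats, which provide the signals for genome replication and encapsidation. The downstream ITR is annotated in full, whereas the upstream one is detected only as short fragments. This may reflect the difficulty of sequencing and annotating these structured repeats, but the record does not settle the point.

The payload is the yellow fluorescent protein SYFP2, a rapidly maturing monomeric Aequorea-derived reporter, driven by a minimal beta-globin promoter. Such a minimal promoter generally has little activity on its own, so expression depends on the upstream enhancer element. Going by the construct name, this enhancer is AiE0410m, present as what the "3xC" designation suggests is a triplicated core. Neither the enhancer nor the minimal promoter is annotated in the feature table, but the unannotated region between the upstream ITR fragments and the SYFP2 coding sequence is where they would lie. Downstream, two adjacent WPRE fragments correspond to the shortened WPRE3 element that enhances transcript stability and expression, followed by the bovine growth hormone polyadenylation signal. The stated purpose is direct, recombinase-independent expression of SYFP2 in oligodendrocytes. The plasmid belongs to a collection of enhancer AAVs developed for genetic access to specific cortical cell types.
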