Addgene plasmid #208144: AiP12556 - pAAV-AiE0410m_3xC-minBG-SYFP2-WPRE3-BGHpA (Alias: CN2556)
Purpose: Direct-expressing SYFP2 in oligodendrocytes AAV Virus
Depositing lab: Allen Institute for Brain Science & Jonathan Ting. Depositing organization: Allen Institute. Publication: A suite of enhancer AAVs and transgenic mouse lines for genetic access to cortical cell types. Ben-Simon Y, Hooper M, Narayan S, Daigle TL, Dwivedi D, Way SW, Oster A, Stafford DA, Mich JK, Taormina MJ, Martinez RA, Opitz-Araya X, Roth JR, Alexander JR, Allen S, Amster A, Arbuckle J, Ayala A, Baker PM, Bakken TE, Barcelli T, Barta S, Bendrick J, Bertagnolli D, Bielstein C, Bishwakarma P, Bowlus J, Boyer G, Brouner K, Casian B, Casper T, Chakka AB, Chakrabarty R, Chance RK, Chavan S, Clark M, Colbert K, Collman F, Daniel S, Departee M, DiValentin P, Donadio N, Dotson N, Egdorf T, Fliss T, Gabitto M, Garcia J, Gary A, Gasperini M, Gloe J, Goldy J, Gore BB, Graybuck L, Greisman N, Haeseleer F, Halterman C, Haradon Z, Hastings SD, Helback O, Ho W, Hockemeyer D, Huang C, Huff S, Hunker A, Johansen N, Jones D, Juneau Z, Kalmbach B, Kannan M, Khem S, Kussick E, Kutsal R, Larsen R, Lee C, Lee AY, Leibly M, Lenz GH, Li S, Liang E, Lusk N, Madigan Z, Malloy J, Malone J, McCue R, Melchor J, Mollenkopf T, Moosman S, Morin E, Newman D, Ng L, Ngo K, Omstead V, Otto S, Oyama A, Pena N, Pham T, Phillips E, Pom CA, Potekhina L, Ransford S, Ray PL, Rette D, Reynoldson C, Rimorin C, Rocha D, Ruiz A, Sanchez REA, Sawyer L, Sedeno-Cortes A, Sevigny JP, Shapovalova N, Shepard N, Shulga L, Sigler AR, Siverts L, Soliman S, Somasundaram S, Staats B, Stewart K, Szelenyi E, Tieu M, Trader C, Tran A, van Velthoven CTJ, Walker M, Wang Y, Weed N, Wirthlin M, Wood T, Wynalda B, Yao Z, Zhou T, Ariza J, Dee N, Reding M, Ronellenfitch K, Mufti S, Sunkin SM, Smith KA, Esposito L, Waters J, Thyagarajan B, Yao S, Lein ES, Zeng H, Levi BP, Ngai J, Ting JT, Tasic B. Cell. 2025 May 16:S0092-8674(25)00513-6. doi: 10.1016/j.cell.2025.05.002. PubMed 40403729.
Backbone
  Vector backbone: rAAV
  Backbone manufacturer: Allen Institute for Brain Science
  Vector type: AAV
Growth in bacteria
  Bacterial resistance: Ampicillin, 100 μg/mL
  Growth temperature: 37°C
  Growth strain: NEB Stable
  Copy number: High Copy
Gene/Insert
  Gene/Insert name: SYFP2
  Species: Synthetic
  Insert size (bp): 720
  Mutation: NA
  Promoter: Beta Globin minimal promoter
  Cloning method: Restriction Enzyme; 5′ cloning site Unknown (unknown if destroyed)
Terms and licenses: Academic/Nonprofit Terms; Industry Terms: Not Available to Industry
Depositor comments: Funded by the Brain Initiative. Please visit https://doi.org/10.1101/2023.09.20.558718 for bioRxiv preprint.
How to cite: AiP12556 - pAAV-AiE0410m_3xC-minBG-SYFP2-WPRE3-BGHpA (Alias: CN2556) was a gift from Allen Institute for Brain Science & Jonathan Ting (Addgene plasmid # 208144 ; http://n2t.net/addgene:208144 ; RRID:Addgene_208144)
